>Addgene plasmid #74365 | pISH-Zhx2 | addgene full sequence | sequence record 146432 | Addgene assembled sequence
GGGCGAATTGGGCCCGACGTCGCATGCTCCCGGCCGCCATGGCGGCCGCGGGAATTCGATTACCAAGGGA
AGCCAAAGGCATTTGAGAGGGAGTAGAGCCAAAAGCTGAGAATCTCACTGTCCTGCACCCACCCACCCAC
TCCAGAAAGAAGCTGTTGCTCAGAGGCAGACGGCATGGCAAGCAAACGGAAATCTACAACTCCCTGCATG
GTTCGGACATCACAGGTACTGGAACAAGATATGCTGGAGGAGGCAGACAGGGCCAAAGACAAAGGAGCGG
GCATGCCACAGTCCGATGTGACAAAGGACAGCTGGGCAGCGGAACCTGAACATTCGTCCAAAGAAACCGA
AGTGGTTGAGGTGAAATCTATGGGGGAGAACCTGTCCAAAAAACTACAGGGCGGTTATGAGTGCAAATAC
TGCCCTTATTCCACGCAAAATCTGAATGAGTTCACAGAACACGTGGACATGCAACATCCTAACGTGATTC
TCAACCCCCTCTACGTATGTGCCGAATGTAACTTCACAACCAAAAAGTACGACTCCTTGTCTGACCACAA
CTCCAAGTTCCATCCGGGGGAGACCAACTTCAAGCTGAAATTAATCAAGCGCAATAATCAGACGGTTCTA
GAACAGTCCATCGAAGCCACCAACCACGTCGTGCCCATCACTGCCAGTGGTCCTGGAAGTAGTGATAACG
ACCCTGGGGTCTCGGTAGGAAAAACCCCCATGACAAAGACAGGAAAGCTGAAGGCAGATGCCAAGAAAGT
GCCCAAGAAGCCTGATGAGGCTGCCCCAGAAAACCACATGGAAGGGACCGCCCGCCTGGTGACAGACACA
GCTGAGATCCTCGCCAGACTTGGTAGCGTAATCACTAGTGAATTCGCGGCCGCCTGCAGGTCGACCATAT
GGGAGAGCTCCCAACGCGTTGGATGCATAGCTTGAGTATTCTATAGTGTCACCTAAATAGCTTGGCGTAA
TCATGGTCATAGCTGTTTCCTGTGTGAAATTGTTATCCGCTCACAATTCCACACAACATACGAGCCGGAA
GCATAAAGTGTAAAGCCTGGGGTGCCTAATGAGTGAGCTAACTCACATTAATTGCGTTGCGCTCACTGCC
CGCTTTCCAGTCGGGAAACCTGTCGTGCCAGCTGCATTAATGAATCGGCCAACGCGCGGGGAGAGGCGGT
TTGCGTATTGGGCGCTCTTCCGCTTCCTCGCTCACTGACTCGCTGCGCTCGGTCGTTCGGCTGCGGCGAG
CGGTATCAGCTCACTCAAAGGCGGTAATACGGTTATCCACAGAATCAGGGGATAACGCAGGAAAGAACAT
GTGAGCAAAAGGCCAGCAAAAGGCCAGGAACCGTAAAAAGGCCGCGTTGCTGGCGTTTTTCCATAGGCTC
CGCCCCCCTGACGAGCATCACAAAAATCGACGCTCAAGTCAGAGGTGGCGAAACCCGACAGGACTATAAA
GATACCAGGCGTTTCCCCCTGGAAGCTCCCTCGTGCGCTCTCCTGTTCCGACCCTGCCGCTTACCGGATA
CCTGTCCGCCTTTCTCCCTTCGGGAAGCGTGGCGCTTTCTCATAGCTCACGCTGTAGGTATCTCAGTTCG
GTGTAGGTCGTTCGCTCCAAGCTGGGCTGTGTGCACGAACCCCCCGTTCAGCCCGACCGCTGCGCCTTAT
CCGGTAACTATCGTCTTGAGTCCAACCCGGTAAGACACGACTTATCGCCACTGGCAGCAGCCACTGGTAA
CAGGATTAGCAGAGCGAGGTATGTAGGCGGTGCTACAGAGTTCTTGAAGTGGTGGCCTAACTACGGCTAC
ACTAGAAGAACAGTATTTGGTATCTGCGCTCTGCTGAAGCCAGTTACCTTCGGAAAAAGAGTTGGTAGCT
CTTGATCCGGCAAACAAACCACCGCTGGTAGCGGTGGTTTTTTTGTTTGCAAGCAGCAGATTACGCGCAG
AAAAAAAGGATCTCAAGAAGATCCTTTGATCTTTTCTACGGGGTCTGACGCTCAGTGGAACGAAAACTCA
CGTTAAGGGATTTTGGTCATGAGATTATCAAAAAGGATCTTCACCTAGATCCTTTTAAATTAAAAATGAA
GTTTTAAATCAATCTAAAGTATATATGAGTAAACTTGGTCTGACAGTTACCAATGCTTAATCAGTGAGGC
ACCTATCTCAGCGATCTGTCTATTTCGTTCATCCATAGTTGCCTGACTCCCCGTCGTGTAGATAACTACG
ATACGGGAGGGCTTACCATCTGGCCCCAGTGCTGCAATGATACCGCGAGACCCACGCTCACCGGCTCCAG
ATTTATCAGCAATAAACCAGCCAGCCGGAAGGGCCGAGCGCAGAAGTGGTCCTGCAACTTTATCCGCCTC
CATCCAGTCTATTAATTGTTGCCGGGAAGCTAGAGTAAGTAGTTCGCCAGTTAATAGTTTGCGCAACGTT
GTTGCCATTGCTACAGGCATCGTGGTGTCACGCTCGTCGTTTGGTATGGCTTCATTCAGCTCCGGTTCCC
AACGATCAAGGCGAGTTACATGATCCCCCATGTTGTGCAAAAAAGCGGTTAGCTCCTTCGGTCCTCCGAT
CGTTGTCAGAAGTAAGTTGGCCGCAGTGTTATCACTCATGGTTATGGCAGCACTGCATAATTCTCTTACT
GTCATGCCATCCGTAAGATGCTTTTCTGTGACTGGTGAGTACTCAACCAAGTCATTCTGAGAATAGTGTA
TGCGGCGACCGAGTTGCTCTTGCCCGGCGTCAATACGGGATAATACCGCGCCACATAGCAGAACTTTAAA
AGTGCTCATCATTGGAAAACGTTCTTCGGGGCGAAAACTCTCAAGGATCTTACCGCTGTTGAGATCCAGT
TCGATGTAACCCACTCGTGCACCCAACTGATCTTCAGCATCTTTTACTTTCACCAGCGTTTCTGGGTGAG
CAAAAACAGGAAGGCAAAATGCCGCAAAAAAGGGAATAAGGGCGACACGGAAATGTTGAATACTCATACT
CTTCCTTTTTCAATATTATTGAAGCATTTATCAGGGTTATTGTCTCATGAGCGGATACATATTTGAATGT
ATTTAGAAAAATAAACAAATAGGGGTTCCGCGCACATTTCCCCGAAAAGTGCCACCTGATGCGGTGTGAA
ATACCGCACAGATGCGTAAGGAGAAAATACCGCATCAGGAAATTGTAAGCGTTAATATTTTGTTAAAATT
CGCGTTAAATTTTTGTTAAATCAGCTCATTTTTTAACCAATAGGCCGAAATCGGCAAAATCCCTTATAAA
TCAAAAGAATAGACCGAGATAGGGT
[37 nt withheld, positions 3316-3352]
AAAGAACGTGGACTCCAACGTCAAAGG
[49 nt withheld, positions 3380-3428]
T
[91 nt withheld, positions 3430-3520]
G
[124 nt withheld, positions 3522-3645]
CCATTCGCCATTCAGGCTGCGCAACTGTTGGGAAGGGCGATCGGTGCGGGCCTCTTCGCTATTACGCCAG
CTGGCGAAAGGGGGATGTGCTGCAAGGCGATTAAGTTGGGTAACGCCAGGGTTTTCCCAGTCACGACGTT
GTAAAACGACGGCCAGTGAATTGTAATACGACTCACTATA
Features (pLannotate 1.2.2; 14 found; start..end, strand, type, name):
    175..870     +  CDS            Zhx2 (fragment): ZHX2_MOUSE - Also known as Afr1, Raf. Experimental evidence at protein level: Swiss-Prot protein existence level 1. Acts as a transcriptional repressor (PubMed:19515908). Represses the promoter activity of the CDC25C gene stimulated by NFYA (By similarity). May play a role in retinal development where it regulates the composition of bipolar cell populations, by promoting differentiation of bipolar OFF-type cells (PubMed:30146259). In the brain, may promote maintenance and suppress differentiation of neural progenitor cells in the developing cortex (PubMed:19515908). From Mus musculus (Mouse).
    876..938     -  CDS            VESPI_VESMG (fragment): Experimental evidence at protein level: Swiss-Prot protein existence level 1. Shows contractile activity on isolated ileum smooth muscle. From Vespa magnifica (Hornet).
    950..968     -  promoter       SP6 promoter: promoter for bacteriophage SP6 RNA polymerase
   1010..1026    -  protein_bind   lac operator: The lac repressor binds to the lac operator to inhibit transcription in E. coli. This inhibition can be relieved by adding lactose or isopropyl-β-D-thiogalactopyranoside (IPTG). lac repressor encoded by lacI
   1034..1064    -  promoter       lac promoter: promoter for the E. coli lac operon
   1079..1100    -  protein_bind   CAP binding site: CAP binding activates transcription in the presence of cAMP. E. coli catabolite activator protein
   1113..1205    -  CDS            lacI (fragment): lac repressor; lacI; The lac repressor binds to the lac operator to inhibit transcription in E. coli. This inhibition can be relieved by adding lactose or isopropyl-β-D-thiogalactopyranoside (IPTG).
   1388..1976    -  rep_origin     ori: high-copy-number ColE1/pMB1/pBR322/pUC origin of replication
   2147..3007    -  CDS            AmpR: β-lactamase; bla; confers resistance to ampicillin, carbenicillin, and related antibiotics
   3008..3112    -  promoter       AmpR promoter: bla
   3139..3189    +  misc_feature   bom (fragment): basis of mobility region from pBR322
   3217..3645    -  rep_origin     f1 ori (sequence partly withheld): f1 bacteriophage origin of replication; arrow indicates direction of (+) strand synthesis
   3649..3806    -  CDS            lacZα (fragment): LacZα fragment of β-galactosidase; lacZ fragment
   3809..2       +  promoter       T7 promoter (across the origin): promoter for bacteriophage T7 RNA polymerase
