[The description below was written by a language model from this plasmid's Addgene catalogue record and pLannotate feature annotations shown in this document.]
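Description:
pISH-Zhx2 is a riboprobe template plasmid built on the pGEM-T Easy cloning vector, carrying an 808 bp fragment of mouse Zhx2 (zinc fingers and homeoboxes 2). It is a bacterial plasmid only, maintained at high copy in E. coli through a ColE1/pUC-type origin and selected with ampicillin via the β-lactamase gene and its own promoter. The backbone also contains an f1 phage origin, which permits single-stranded DNA production, along with remnants of the lacZα region and lac promoter/operator that normally support blue/white screening in this vector family and are interrupted by the insert. The cloning method is not recorded.

The Zhx2 fragment sits between opposing bacteriophage promoters: T7 lies upstream, reading in the same direction as the annotated Zhx2 coding fragment, and SP6 lies downstream on the opposite strand. This arrangement allows in vitro run-off transcription of either strand from linearised plasmid. According to the depositor, cutting with NcoI and transcribing with SP6 RNA polymerase gives the antisense probe that detects Zhx2 mRNA; by the orientation in the feature table, T7 transcription would yield the sense strand, usable as a control. The annotated coding match covers most of the insert but only part of the Zhx2 protein. A short hit to a hornet peptide between the insert and SP6 is most likely a spurious annotation of polylinker sequence.

The plasmid has no eukaryotic promoter or expression elements and is explicitly not intended for gene expression. It is intended for generating labelled probes for in situ hybridization and comes from a survey of homeobox gene expression in the mouse olfactory epithelium.
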