Addgene plasmid #74365: pISH-Zhx2
Purpose: Use to synthesize riboprobes for in situ hybridization (ISH) probe for Zhx2. Not for gene expression.
Depositing lab: Peter Mombaerts. Depositing organization: Max Planck Research Unit for Neurogenetics. Publication: Expression of homeobox genes in the mouse olfactory epithelium. Parrilla M, Chang I, Degl'Innocenti A, Omura M. J Comp Neurol. 2016 Oct 1;524(14):2713-39. doi: 10.1002/cne.24051. Epub 2016 Jun 19. PubMed 27243442.
Backbone
  Vector backbone: pGEM-T easy
  Backbone manufacturer: Promega
  Backbone size w/o insert (bp): 3015
Growth in bacteria
  Bacterial resistance: Ampicillin, 100 μg/mL
  Growth temperature: 37°C
  Growth strain: DH5alpha
  Copy number: High Copy
Gene/Insert
  Gene/Insert name: zinc fingers and homeoboxes 2 (alt name: Zhx2)
  Species: M. musculus (mouse)
  Insert size (bp): 808
  GenBank ID: NM_199449.2
  Entrez Gene: Zhx2 (a.k.a. Afr-1, Afr1, Raf, mKIAA0854)
  Cloning method: Unknown
  Sequencing primers: 5′ T7; 3′ SP6
Terms and licenses: Academic/Nonprofit Terms; Industry Terms: Not Available to Industry
Depositor comments: NcoI digestion and SP6 RNA polymerase for antisense probe
How to cite: pISH-Zhx2 was a gift from Peter Mombaerts (Addgene plasmid # 74365 ; http://n2t.net/addgene:74365 ; RRID:Addgene_74365)
