>Addgene plasmid #74365 | pISH-Zhx2 | depositor partial sequence | sequence record 140241 | insert
ACCAAGGGAAGCCAAAGGCATTTGAGAGGGAGTAGAGCCAAAAGCTGAGAATCTCACTGTCCTGCACCCA
CCCACCCACTCCAGAAAGAAGCTGTTGCTCAGAGGCAGACGGCATGGCAAGCAAACGGAAATCTACAACT
CCCTGCATGGTTCGGACATCACAGGTACTGGAACAAGATATGCTGGAGGAGGCAGACAGGGCCAAAGACA
AAGGAGCGGGCATGCCACAGTCCGATGTGACAAAGGACAGCTGGGCAGCGGAACCTGAACATTCGTCCAA
AGAAACCGAAGTGGTTGAGGTGAAATCTATGGGGGAGAACCTGTCCAAAAAACTACAGGGCGGTTATGAG
TGCAAATACTGCCCTTATTCCACGCAAAATCTGAATGAGTTCACAGAACACGTGGACATGCAACATCCTA
ACGTGATTCTCAACCCCCTCTACGTATGTGCCGAATGTAACTTCACAACCAAAAAGTACGACTCCTTGTC
TGACCACAACTCCAAGTTCCATCCGGGGGAGACCAACTTCAAGCTGAAATTAATCAAGCGCAATAATCAG
ACGGTTCTAGAACAGTCCATCGAAGCCACCAACCACGTCGTGCCCATCACTGCCAGTGGTCCTGGAAGTA
GTGATAACGACCCTGGGGTCTCGGTAGGAAAAACCCCCATGACAAAGACAGGAAAGCTGAAGGCAGATGC
CAAGAAAGTGCCCAAGAAGCCTGATGAGGCTGCCCCAGAAAACCACATGGAAGGGACCGCCCGCCTGGTG
ACAGACACAGCTGAGATCCTCGCCAGACTTGGTAGCGT
