>Addgene plasmid #74365 | pISH-Zhx2 | addgene partial sequence | sequence record 142051 | T7 5'-TAATACGACTCACTATAGGG-3'
GCGGCCGCGGGAATTCGATTACCAAGGGAAGCCAAAGGCATTTGAGAGGGAGTAGAGCCAAAAGCTGAGA
ATCTCACTGTCCTGCACCCACCCACCCACTCCAGAAAGAAGCTGTTGCTCAGAGGCAGACGGCATGGCAA
GCAAACGGAAATCTACAACTCCCTGCATGGTTCGGACATCACAGGTACTGGAACAAGATATGCTGGAGGA
GGCAGACAGGGCCAAAGACAAAGGAGCGGGCATGCCACAGTCCGATGTGACAAAGGACAGCTGGGCAGCG
GAACCTGAACATTCGTCCAAAGAAACCGAAGTGGTTGAGGTGAAATCTATGGGGGAGAACCTGTCCAAAA
AACTACAGGGCGGTTATGAGTGCAAATACTGCCCTTATTCCACGCAAAATCTGAATGAGTTCACAGAACA
CGTGGACATGCAACATCCTAACGTGATTCTCAACCCCCTCTACGTATGTGCCGAATGTAACTTCACAACC
AAAAAGTACGACTCCTTGTCTGACCACAACTCCAAGTTCCATCCGGGGGAGACCAACTTCAAGCTGAAAT
TAATCAAGCGCAATAATCAGACGGTTCTAGAACAGTCCATCGAAGCCACCAACCACGTCGTGCCCATCAC
TGCCAGTGGTCCTGGAAGTAGTGATAACGACCCTGGGGTCTCGGTAGGAAAAACCCCCATGACAAAGACA
GGAAAGCTGAAGGCAGATGCCAAGAAAGTGCCCAAGAAGCCTGATGAGGCTGCCCCAGAAAACCACATGG
AAGGGACCGCCCGCCTGGTGACAGACACAGCTGA
