>Addgene plasmid #74365 | pISH-Zhx2 | addgene partial sequence | sequence record 142053 | SP6 5'-ATTTAGGTGACACTATAG-3'
GGACTCTCCCATATGGTCGACCTGCAGGCGGCCGCGAATTCACTAGTGATTACGCTACCAAGTCTGGCGA
GGATCTCAGCTGTGTCTGTCACCAGGCGGGCGGTCCCTTCCATGTGGTTTTCTGGGGCAGCCTCATCAGG
CTTCTTGGGCACTTTCTTGGCATCTGCCTTCAGCTTTCCTGTCTTTGTCATGGGGGTTTTTCCTACCGAG
ACCCCAGGGTCGTTATCACTACTTCCAGGACCACTGGCAGTGATGGGCACGACGTGGTTGGTGGCTTCGA
TGGACTGTTCTAGAACCGTCTGATTATTGCGCTTGATTAATTTCAGCTTGAAGTTGGTCTCCCCCGGATG
GAACTTGGAGTTGTGGTCAGACAAGGAGTCGTACTTTTTGGTTGTGAAGTTACATTCGGCACATACGTAG
AGGGGGTTGAGAATCACGTTAGGATGTTGCATGTCCACGTGTTCTGTGAACTCATTCAGATTTTGCGTGG
AATAAGGGCAGTATTTGCACTCATAACCGCCCTGTAGTTTTTTGGACAGGTTCTCCCCCATAGATTTCAC
CTCAACCACTTCGGTTTCTTTGGACGAATGTTCAGGTTCCGCTGCCCAGCTGTCCTTTGTCACATCGGAC
TGTGGCATGCCCGCTCCTTTGTCTTTGGCCCTGTCTGCCTCCTCCAGCATATCTTGTTCCAGTACCTGTG
ATGTCCGAACCATGCAGGGAGTTGTAGATTTCCGTTTGCTTGCCATGCCGTCTGCCTCTGAGCAACAGCT
TCTTTCTGGAGTGGGTGGGTGGGTGCAGGACAGTGAGATTCTCAGCTTTTGGCTCTACTCCCTCTCAAAT
GCCTTTGGCTTCCCTTGGTAATCGAAATTCCCGCGGCCGCCATGGCGGCCGGG
